Addgene plasmid #62195: TetO-FUW-VdC9BV
Purpose: Expresses RNA-Guided, Nuclease-Inactive VP64:dCas9-BFP:VP64—VdC9BV—Fusion Protein to Enable Transactivation of Endogenous Genes
Depositing lab: Kam Leong. Depositing organization: Duke University. Publication: A CRISPR/Cas9-Based System for Reprogramming Cell Lineage Specification. Chakraborty S, Ji H, Kabadi AM, Gersbach CA, Christoforou N, Leong KW. Stem Cell Reports. 2014 Dec 9;3(6):940-7. doi: 10.1016/j.stemcr.2014.09.013. Epub 2014 Oct 23. PubMed 25448066.
Backbone
  Vector backbone: TetO-FUW
  Total vector size (bp): 13824
  Vector type: Mammalian Expression, Lentiviral
Growth in bacteria
  Bacterial resistance: Ampicillin, 100 μg/mL
  Growth temperature: 37°C
  Growth strain: Stbl3
  Copy number: Unknown
Gene/Insert
  Gene/Insert name: VP64dCas9BFPVP64 (alt name: VdC9BV)
  Species: Synthetic
  Mutation: D10A H840A (catalytically inactive) Cas9 (dCas9)
  Tag / fusion protein: Two VP64s tagged to dCas9 fused to BFP
  Cloning method: Restriction Enzyme; 5′ cloning site NheI (not destroyed); 3′ cloning site EcoRI (destroyed during cloning)
  Sequencing primers: 5′ AGCTCGTTTAGTGAACCGTCAGATC; 3′ CATAGCGTAAAAGGAGCAACA
Terms and licenses: Academic/Nonprofit Terms; Industry Terms: Not Available to Industry
Depositor comments: The vector backbone was from Addgene plasmid 27152 (PI Marius Wernig) The dCas9:BFP fusion part of the insert was cloned from Addgene plasmid 44247 (PI Stanley Qi)
How to cite: TetO-FUW-VdC9BV was a gift from Kam Leong (Addgene plasmid # 62195 ; http://n2t.net/addgene:62195 ; RRID:Addgene_62195)
