[The description below was written by a language model from this plasmid's Addgene catalogue record and pLannotate feature annotations shown in this document.]
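Description:
TetO-FUW-VdC9BV is a 13.8 kb HIV-1-based lentiviral transfer plasmid built on the TetO-FUW backbone for tetracycline/doxycycline-regulated expression of a CRISPR-based transcriptional activator in mammalian cells. It is propagated in E. coli through a high-copy ColE1/pUC-type origin with ampicillin resistance. The backbone also carries an f1 origin and an SV40/EM7-driven bleomycin/Zeocin resistance cassette that lies outside the LTR-flanked region. The viral portion has a CMV enhancer/promoter fused to a truncated 5' LTR to drive genomic RNA production in packaging cells. This is followed by the Ψ packaging signal with a gag fragment, the RRE for Rev-dependent export, and the cPPT/CTS. Downstream of the cargo sit a WPRE, which enhances transcript expression, and a truncated LTR at the 3' end. Packaging functions must be supplied in trans.

The payload is driven by a tetracycline response element (seven tetO repeats) joined to a minimal CMV promoter, so expression depends on a tetracycline-controlled transactivator that is not annotated on this plasmid and would have to be provided separately. The open reading frame encodes VdC9BV: Streptococcus pyogenes Cas9 carrying the D10A and H840A mutations that abolish nuclease activity, fused to TagBFP and flanked by a VP64 activation domain at each end. The feature table detects only short VP16-repeat fragments upstream of cas9 and does not annotate the C-terminal VP64; a short FLAG-like fragment is called after TagBFP. When combined with guide RNAs supplied from another construct, the protein is recruited to promoters to activate endogenous genes, with blue fluorescence reporting expression. It was developed for reprogramming cell lineage specification.
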