Features (pLannotate 1.2.2; 36 found; start..end, strand, type, name):
     27..251     +  polyA_signal   bGH poly(A) signal: bovine growth hormone polyadenylation signal
    255..276     +  promoter       SV40 promoter (fragment): SV40 enhancer and early promoter
    297..725     +  rep_origin     f1 ori (sequence partly withheld): f1 bacteriophage origin of replication; arrow indicates direction of (+) strand synthesis
    739..1068    +  promoter       SV40 promoter: SV40 enhancer and early promoter
   1116..1163    +  promoter       EM7 promoter: synthetic bacterial promoter&nbsp
   1182..1556    +  CDS            BleoR: antibiotic-binding protein; Sh ble from Streptoalloteichus hindustanus; confers resistance to bleomycin, phleomycin, and Zeocin™
   1566..1691    +  CDS            ble (fragment): BLE_KLEPN - Experimental evidence at protein level: Swiss-Prot protein existence level 1. Binding protein with a strong affinity to the bleomycin family of antibiotics. Binds to CL990; an antimitotic-antibiotic compound. From Klebsiella pneumoniae.
   1686..1807    +  polyA_signal   SV40 poly(A) signal: SV40 polyadenylation signal
   1878..1900    -  protein_bind   lac operator (fragment): The lac repressor binds to the lac operator to inhibit transcription in E. coli. This inhibition can be relieved by adding lactose or isopropyl-β-D-thiogalactopyranoside (IPTG). lac repressor encoded by lacI
   1904..1934    -  promoter       lac promoter: promoter for the E. coli lac operon
   1949..1970    -  protein_bind   CAP binding site: CAP binding activates transcription in the presence of cAMP. E. coli catabolite activator protein
   1983..2075    -  CDS            lacI (fragment): lac repressor; lacI; The lac repressor binds to the lac operator to inhibit transcription in E. coli. This inhibition can be relieved by adding lactose or isopropyl-β-D-thiogalactopyranoside (IPTG).
   2258..2846    -  rep_origin     ori: high-copy-number ColE1/pMB1/pBR322/pUC origin of replication
   3017..3877    -  CDS            AmpR: β-lactamase; bla; confers resistance to ampicillin, carbenicillin, and related antibiotics
   3878..3982    -  promoter       AmpR promoter: bla
   4041..4093    -  misc_feature   bom (fragment): basis of mobility region from pBR322
   4248..4627    +  enhancer       CMV enhancer: human cytomegalovirus immediate early enhancer
   4628..4827    +  promoter       CMV promoter: human cytomegalovirus (CMV) immediate early promoter
   4845..5025    +  LTR            5' LTR (truncated): truncated 5' long terminal repeat (LTR) from HIV-1
   5072..5197    +  misc_feature   HIV-1 Ψ: packaging signal of human immunodeficiency virus type 1
   5181..5544    +  CDS            HIV-1 gag (fragment): gag protein from human immunodeficiency virus 1; gag
   5690..5923    +  misc_feature   RRE: The Rev response element (RRE) of HIV-1 allows for Rev-dependent mRNA export from the nucleus to the cytoplasm.
   6300..6400    +  CDS            Rev (fragment): human immunodeficiency virus 1 (HIV-1) Rev protein; rev; enhances nuclear export of unspliced and incompletely spliced viral mRNAs
   6450..6567    +  misc_feature   cPPT/CTS: central polypurine tract and central termination sequence of HIV-1
   6621..6891    +  protein_bind   tetracycline response element: contains seven copies of the tetracycline operator tetO tetracycline repressor TetR
   6902..6919    +  misc_feature   MCS (fragment): pUC18/19 multiple cloning site
   6924..6961    +  promoter       minimal CMV promoter: human cytomegalovirus (CMV) immediate early promoter
   7097..7119    +  CDS            VP64 (fragment): tetrameric repeat of the minimal activation domain of herpes simplex virus VP16 (Beerli et al., 1998)
   7214..7236    +  CDS            VP48 (fragment): 3 tandem repeats of the minimal activation domain of herpes simplex virus VP16 (Cheng et al., 2013)
   7313..11416   +  CDS            cas9: CAS9_STRP1 - Also known as csn1 From Streptococcus pyogenes serotype M1.
  11456..12151   +  CDS            TagBFP: TagBFP is a basic (constitutively fluorescent) blue fluorescent protein published in 2008, derived from Entacmaea quadricolor. It is reported to be a very rapidly-maturing monomer with very low acid sensitivity.
  12272..12291   +  CDS            3xFLAG (fragment): three tandem FLAG® epitope tags
  12503..12526   +  misc_feature   MCS (fragment): pBluescript multiple cloning site
  12526..13114   +  misc_feature   WPRE: woodchuck hepatitis virus posttranscriptional regulatory element
  13051..13632   +  CDS            nef (fragment): NEF_HV1H2 - Experimental evidence at protein level: Swiss-Prot protein existence level 1. Extracellular Nef protein targets CD4(+) T-lymphocytes for apoptosis by interacting with CXCR4 surface receptors. From Human immunodeficiency virus type 1 group M subtype B (isolate HXB2) (HIV-1).
  13639..13819   +  LTR            5' LTR (truncated): truncated 5' long terminal repeat (LTR) from HIV-1
>Addgene plasmid #62195 | TetO-FUW-VdC9BV | depositor full sequence | sequence record 101643 | TetO-FUW-VdC9BV sequence 13824 bps
CGTTTAAACCCGCTGATCAGCCTCGACTGTGCCTTCTAGTTGCCAGCCATCTGTTGTTTGCCCCTCCCCC
GTGCCTTCCTTGACCCTGGAAGGTGCCACTCCCACTGTCCTTTCCTAATAAAATGAGGAAATTGCATCGC
ATTGTCTGAGTAGGTGTCATTCTATTCTGGGGGGTGGGGTGGGGCAGGACAGCAAGGGGGAGGATTGGGA
AGACAATAGCAGGCATGCTGGGGATGCGGTGGGCTCTATGGCTTCTGAGGCGGAAAGAACCAGCTGGGGC
TCTAGGGGGTATCCCC
[124 nt withheld, positions 297-420]
C
[91 nt withheld, positions 422-512]
A
[49 nt withheld, positions 514-562]
CCTTTGACGTTGGAGTCCACGTTCTTT
[37 nt withheld, positions 590-626]
ACCCTATCTCGGTCTATTCTTTTGATTTATAAGGGATTTTGCCGATTTCGGCCTATTGGTTAAAAAATGA
GCTGATTTAACAAAAATTTAACGCGAATTAATTCTGTGGAATGTGTGTCAGTTAGGGTGTGGAAAGTCCC
CAGGCTCCCCAGCAGGCAGAAGTATGCAAAGCATGCATCTCAATTAGTCAGCAACCAGGTGTGGAAAGTC
CCCAGGCTCCCCAGCAGGCAGAAGTATGCAAAGCATGCATCTCAATTAGTCAGCAACCATAGTCCCGCCC
CTAACTCCGCCCATCCCGCCCCTAACTCCGCCCAGTTCCGCCCATTCTCCGCCCCATGGCTGACTAATTT
TTTTTATTTATGCAGAGGCCGAGGCCGCCTCTGCCTCTGAGCTATTCCAGAAGTAGTGAGGAGGCTTTTT
TGGAGGCCTAGGCTTTTGCAAAAAGCTCCCGGGAGCTTGTATATCCATTTTCGGATCTGATCAGCACGTG
TTGACAATTAATCATCGGCATAGTATATCGGCATAGTATAATACGACAAGGTGAGGAACTAAACCATGGC
CAAGTTGACCAGTGCCGTTCCGGTGCTCACCGCGCGCGACGTCGCCGGAGCGGTCGAGTTCTGGACCGAC
CGGCTCGGGTTCTCCCGGGACTTCGTGGAGGACGACTTCGCCGGTGTGGTCCGGGACGACGTGACCCTGT
TCATCAGCGCGGTCCAGGACCAGGTGGTGCCGGACAACACCCTGGCCTGGGTGTGGGTGCGCGGCCTGGA
CGAGCTGTACGCCGAGTGGTCGGAGGTCGTGTCCACGAACTTCCGGGACGCCTCCGGGCCGGCCATGACC
GAGATCGGCGAGCAGCCGTGGGGGCGGGAGTTCGCCCTGCGCGACCCGGCCGGCAACTGCGTGCACTTCG
TGGCCGAGGAGCAGGACTGACACGTGCTACGAGATTTCGATTCCACCGCCGCCTTCTATGAAAGGTTGGG
CTTCGGAATCGTTTTCCGGGACGCCGGCTGGATGATCCTCCAGCGCGGGGATCTCATGCTGGAGTTCTTC
GCCCACCCCAACTTGTTTATTGCAGCTTATAATGGTTACAAATAAAGCAATAGCATCACAAATTTCACAA
ATAAAGCATTTTTTTCACTGCATTCTAGTTGTGGTTTGTCCAAACTCATCAATGTATCTTATCATGTCTG
TATACCGTCGACCTCTAGCTAGAGCTTGGCGTAATCATGGTCATAGCTGTTTCCTGTGTGAAATTGTTAT
CCGCTCACAATTCCACACAACATACGAGCCGGAAGCATAAAGTGTAAAGCCTGGGGTGCCTAATGAGTGA
GCTAACTCACATTAATTGCGTTGCGCTCACTGCCCGCTTTCCAGTCGGGAAACCTGTCGTGCCAGCTGCA
TTAATGAATCGGCCAACGCGCGGGGAGAGGCGGTTTGCGTATTGGGCGCTCTTCCGCTTCCTCGCTCACT
GACTCGCTGCGCTCGGTCGTTCGGCTGCGGCGAGCGGTATCAGCTCACTCAAAGGCGGTAATACGGTTAT
CCACAGAATCAGGGGATAACGCAGGAAAGAACATGTGAGCAAAAGGCCAGCAAAAGGCCAGGAACCGTAA
AAAGGCCGCGTTGCTGGCGTTTTTCCATAGGCTCCGCCCCCCTGACGAGCATCACAAAAATCGACGCTCA
AGTCAGAGGTGGCGAAACCCGACAGGACTATAAAGATACCAGGCGTTTCCCCCTGGAAGCTCCCTCGTGC
GCTCTCCTGTTCCGACCCTGCCGCTTACCGGATACCTGTCCGCCTTTCTCCCTTCGGGAAGCGTGGCGCT
TTCTCATAGCTCACGCTGTAGGTATCTCAGTTCGGTGTAGGTCGTTCGCTCCAAGCTGGGCTGTGTGCAC
GAACCCCCCGTTCAGCCCGACCGCTGCGCCTTATCCGGTAACTATCGTCTTGAGTCCAACCCGGTAAGAC
ACGACTTATCGCCACTGGCAGCAGCCACTGGTAACAGGATTAGCAGAGCGAGGTATGTAGGCGGTGCTAC
AGAGTTCTTGAAGTGGTGGCCTAACTACGGCTACACTAGAAGAACAGTATTTGGTATCTGCGCTCTGCTG
AAGCCAGTTACCTTCGGAAAAAGAGTTGGTAGCTCTTGATCCGGCAAACAAACCACCGCTGGTAGCGGTG
GTTTTTTTGTTTGCAAGCAGCAGATTACGCGCAGAAAAAAAGGATCTCAAGAAGATCCTTTGATCTTTTC
TACGGGGTCTGACGCTCAGTGGAACGAAAACTCACGTTAAGGGATTTTGGTCATGAGATTATCAAAAAGG
ATCTTCACCTAGATCCTTTTAAATTAAAAATGAAGTTTTAAATCAATCTAAAGTATATATGAGTAAACTT
GGTCTGACAGTTACCAATGCTTAATCAGTGAGGCACCTATCTCAGCGATCTGTCTATTTCGTTCATCCAT
AGTTGCCTGACTCCCCGTCGTGTAGATAACTACGATACGGGAGGGCTTACCATCTGGCCCCAGTGCTGCA
ATGATACCGCGAGACCCACGCTCACCGGCTCCAGATTTATCAGCAATAAACCAGCCAGCCGGAAGGGCCG
AGCGCAGAAGTGGTCCTGCAACTTTATCCGCCTCCATCCAGTCTATTAATTGTTGCCGGGAAGCTAGAGT
AAGTAGTTCGCCAGTTAATAGTTTGCGCAACGTTGTTGCCATTGCTACAGGCATCGTGGTGTCACGCTCG
TCGTTTGGTATGGCTTCATTCAGCTCCGGTTCCCAACGATCAAGGCGAGTTACATGATCCCCCATGTTGT
GCAAAAAAGCGGTTAGCTCCTTCGGTCCTCCGATCGTTGTCAGAAGTAAGTTGGCCGCAGTGTTATCACT
CATGGTTATGGCAGCACTGCATAATTCTCTTACTGTCATGCCATCCGTAAGATGCTTTTCTGTGACTGGT
GAGTACTCAACCAAGTCATTCTGAGAATAGTGTATGCGGCGACCGAGTTGCTCTTGCCCGGCGTCAATAC
GGGATAATACCGCGCCACATAGCAGAACTTTAAAAGTGCTCATCATTGGAAAACGTTCTTCGGGGCGAAA
ACTCTCAAGGATCTTACCGCTGTTGAGATCCAGTTCGATGTAACCCACTCGTGCACCCAACTGATCTTCA
GCATCTTTTACTTTCACCAGCGTTTCTGGGTGAGCAAAAACAGGAAGGCAAAATGCCGCAAAAAAGGGAA
TAAGGGCGACACGGAAATGTTGAATACTCATACTCTTCCTTTTTCAATATTATTGAAGCATTTATCAGGG
TTATTGTCTCATGAGCGGATACATATTTGAATGTATTTAGAAAAATAAACAAATAGGGGTTCCGCGCACA
TTTCCCCGAAAAGTGCCACCTGACGTCGACGGATCGGGAGATCTCCCGATCCCCTATGGTGCACTCTCAG
TACAATCTGCTCTGATGCCGCATAGTTAAGCCAGTATCTGCTCCCTGCTTGTGTGTTGGAGGTCGCTGAG
TAGTGCGCGAGCAAAATTTAAGCTACAACAAGGCAAGGCTTGACCGACAATTGCATGAAGAATCTGCTTA
GGGTTAGGCGTTTTGCGCTGCTTCGCGATGTACGGGCCAGATATACGCGTTGACATTGATTATTGACTAG
TTATTAATAGTAATCAATTACGGGGTCATTAGTTCATAGCCCATATATGGAGTTCCGCGTTACATAACTT
ACGGTAAATGGCCCGCCTGGCTGACCGCCCAACGACCCCCGCCCATTGACGTCAATAATGACGTATGTTC
CCATAGTAACGCCAATAGGGACTTTCCATTGACGTCAATGGGTGGAGTATTTACGGTAAACTGCCCACTT
GGCAGTACATCAAGTGTATCATATGCCAAGTACGCCCCCTATTGACGTCAATGACGGTAAATGGCCCGCC
TGGCATTATGCCCAGTACATGACCTTATGGGACTTTCCTACTTGGCAGTACATCTACGTATTAGTCATCG
CTATTACCATGGTGATGCGGTTTTGGCAGTACATCAATGGGCGTGGATAGCGGTTTGACTCACGGGGATT
TCCAAGTCTCCACCCCATTGACGTCAATGGGAGTTTGTTTTGGCACCAAAATCAACGGGACTTTCCAAAA
TGTCGTAACAACTCCGCCCCATTGACGCAAATGGGCGGTAGGCGTGTACGGTGGGAGGTCTATATAAGCA
GCGCGTTTTGCCTGTACTGGGTCTCTCTGGTTAGACCAGATCTGAGCCTGGGAGCTCTCTGGCTAACTAG
GGAACCCACTGCTTAAGCCTCAATAAAGCTTGCCTTGAGTGCTTCAAGTAGTGTGTGCCCGTCTGTTGTG
TGACTCTGGTAACTAGAGATCCCTCAGACCCTTTTAGTCAGTGTGGAAAATCTCTAGCAGTGGCGCCCGA
ACAGGGACTTGAAAGCGAAAGGGAAACCAGAGGAGCTCTCTCGACGCAGGACTCGGCTTGCTGAAGCGCG
CACGGCAAGAGGCGAGGGGCGGCGACTGGTGAGTACGCCAAAAATTTTGACTAGCGGAGGCTAGAAGGAG
AGAGATGGGTGCGAGAGCGTCAGTATTAAGCGGGGGAGAATTAGATCGCGATGGGAAAAAATTCGGTTAA
GGCCAGGGGGAAAGAAAAAATATAAATTAAAACATATAGTATGGGCAAGCAGGGAGCTAGAACGATTCGC
AGTTAATCCTGGCCTGTTAGAAACATCAGAAGGCTGTAGACAAATACTGGGACAGCTACAACCATCCCTT
CAGACAGGATCAGAAGAACTTAGATCATTATATAATACAGTAGCAACCCTCTATTGTGTGCATCAAAGGA
TAGAGATAAAAGACACCAAGGAAGCTTTAGACAAGATAGAGGAAGAGCAAAACAAAAGTAAGACCACCGC
ACAGCAAGCGGCCGCTGATCTTCAGACCTGGAGGAGGAGATATGAGGGACAATTGGAGAAGTGAATTATA
TAAATATAAAGTAGTAAAAATTGAACCATTAGGAGTAGCACCCACCAAGGCAAAGAGAAGAGTGGTGCAG
AGAGAAAAAAGAGCAGTGGGAATAGGAGCTTTGTTCCTTGGGTTCTTGGGAGCAGCAGGAAGCACTATGG
GCGCAGCGTCAATGACGCTGACGGTACAGGCCAGACAATTATTGTCTGGTATAGTGCAGCAGCAGAACAA
TTTGCTGAGGGCTATTGAGGCGCAACAGCATCTGTTGCAACTCACAGTCTGGGGCATCAAGCAGCTCCAG
GCAAGAATCCTGGCTGTGGAAAGATACCTAAAGGATCAACAGCTCCTGGGGATTTGGGGTTGCTCTGGAA
AACTCATTTGCACCACTGCTGTGCCTTGGAATGCTAGTTGGAGTAATAAATCTCTGGAACAGATTTGGAA
TCACACGACCTGGATGGAGTGGGACAGAGAAATTAACAATTACACAAGCTTAATACACTCCTTAATTGAA
GAATCGCAAAACCAGCAAGAAAAGAATGAACAAGAATTATTGGAATTAGATAAATGGGCAAGTTTGTGGA
ATTGGTTTAACATAACAAATTGGCTGTGGTATATAAAATTATTCATAATGATAGTAGGAGGCTTGGTAGG
TTTAAGAATAGTTTTTGCTGTACTTTCTATAGTGAATAGAGTTAGGCAGGGATATTCACCATTATCGTTT
CAGACCCACCTCCCAACCCCGAGGGGACCCGACAGGCCCGAAGGAATAGAAGAAGAAGGTGGAGAGAGAG
ACAGAGACAGATCCATTCGATTAGTGAACGGATCGGCACTGCGTGCGCCAATTCTGCAGACAAATGGCAG
TATTCATCCACAATTTTAAAAGAAAAGGGGGGATTGGGGGGTACAGTGCAGGGGAAAGAATAGTAGACAT
AATAGCAACAGACATACAAACTAAAGAATTACAAAAACAAATTACAAAAATTCAAAATTTTCGGGTTTAT
TACAGGGACAGCAGAGATCCAGTTTGGTTACTCGAGTTTACCACTCCCTATCAGTGATAGAGAAAAGTGA
AAGTCGAGTTTACCACTCCCTATCAGTGATAGAGAAAAGTGAAAGTCGAGTTTACCACTCCCTATCAGTG
ATAGAGAAAAGTGAAAGTCGAGTTTACCACTCCCTATCAGTGATAGAGAAAAGTGAAAGTCGAGTTTACC
ACTCCCTATCAGTGATAGAGAAAAGTGAAAGTCGAGTTTACCACTCCCTATCAGTGATAGAGAAAAGTGA
AAGTCGAGTTTACCACTCCCTATCAGTGATAGAGAAAAGTGAAAGTCGAGCTCGGTACCCGGGTCGAGTA
GGCGTGTACGGTGGGAGGCCTATATAAGCAGAGCTCGTTTAGTGAACCGTCAGATCGCCTGGAGACGCCA
TCCACGCTGTTTTGACCTCCATAGAAGACACCGGGACCGATCCAGCCTCCGCGGCCCCGAATTGCTAGCC
ACCATGGGCAGTGGGAGAGCCGACGCCCTTGACGATTTCGATCTCGATATGTTGGGTAGCGACGCCCTCG
ACGACTTCGACCTGGATATGCTGGGCTCAGATGCATTGGATGACTTCGATCTGGACATGCTGGGATCAGA
CGCGCTGGACGACTTTGACCTGGATATGCTCATCAACGACTATAAGGACGATGACGATAAGGGAGGTGGA
GGAAGCGGCGGTGGAGGCAGCGGGGGCGGTGGCTCTATGGATAAGAAATACTCTATCGGACTCGCCATTG
GCACAAACTCTGTTGGCTGGGCTGTCATAACCGATGAGTATAAGGTGCCAAGCAAGAAATTCAAGGTTCT
CGGTAATACCGACCGCCACTCCATCAAAAAGAATCTCATCGGCGCCCTTCTGTTTGACAGCGGCGAGACC
GCAGAAGCTACTCGGCTGAAACGGACCGCTCGAAGAAGATACACACGACGGAAGAACAGGATATGCTACT
TGCAGGAAATCTTTAGTAACGAAATGGCTAAAGTCGATGATAGTTTTTTCCACAGACTCGAGGAAAGTTT
CCTGGTCGAGGAGGACAAGAAGCACGAACGACATCCGATCTTCGGGAACATCGTCGACGAGGTGGCCTAT
CACGAGAAATACCCAACCATCTACCATCTTCGCAAAAAGCTGGTGGACTCAACCGACAAGGCAGACCTCC
GGCTTATCTACCTGGCCCTGGCCCACATGATCAAGTTCAGAGGCCACTTCCTGATCGAGGGCGACCTCAA
TCCTGACAATAGCGATGTGGATAAACTGTTCATCCAGCTGGTGCAGACTTACAACCAGCTCTTTGAAGAG
AACCCCATCAATGCAAGCGGAGTCGATGCCAAGGCCATTCTGTCAGCCCGGCTGTCAAAGAGCCGCAGAC
TTGAGAATCTTATCGCTCAGCTGCCGGGTGAAAAGAAAAATGGACTGTTCGGGAACCTGATTGCTCTTTC
ACTTGGGCTGACTCCCAATTTCAAGTCTAATTTCGACCTGGCAGAGGATGCCAAGCTGCAACTGTCCAAG
GACACCTATGATGACGATCTCGACAACCTCCTGGCCCAGATCGGTGACCAATACGCCGACCTTTTCCTTG
CTGCTAAGAATCTTTCTGACGCCATCCTGCTGTCTGACATTCTCCGCGTGAACACTGAAATCACCAAGGC
CCCTCTTTCAGCTTCAATGATTAAGCGGTATGATGAGCACCACCAGGACCTGACCCTGCTTAAGGCACTC
GTCCGGCAGCAGCTTCCGGAGAAGTACAAGGAAATCTTCTTTGACCAGTCAAAGAATGGATACGCCGGCT
ACATCGACGGAGGTGCCTCCCAAGAGGAATTTTATAAGTTTATCAAACCTATCCTTGAGAAGATGGACGG
CACCGAAGAGCTCCTCGTGAAACTGAATCGGGAGGATCTGCTGCGGAAGCAGCGCACTTTCGACAATGGG
AGCATTCCCCACCAGATCCATCTTGGGGAGCTTCACGCCATCCTTCGGCGCCAAGAGGACTTCTACCCCT
TTCTTAAGGACAACAGGGAGAAGATTGAGAAAATTCTCACTTTCCGCATCCCCTACTACGTGGGACCCCT
CGCCAGAGGAAATAGCCGGTTTGCTTGGATGACCAGAAAGTCAGAAGAAACTATCACTCCCTGGAACTTC
GAAGAGGTGGTGGACAAGGGAGCCAGCGCTCAGTCATTCATCGAACGGATGACTAACTTCGATAAGAACC
TCCCCAATGAGAAGGTCCTGCCGAAACATTCCCTGCTCTACGAGTACTTTACCGTGTACAACGAGCTGAC
CAAGGTGAAATATGTCACCGAAGGGATGAGGAAGCCCGCATTCCTGTCAGGCGAACAAAAGAAGGCAATT
GTGGACCTTCTGTTCAAGACCAATAGAAAGGTGACCGTGAAGCAGCTGAAGGAGGACTATTTCAAGAAAA
TTGAATGCTTCGACTCTGTGGAGATTAGCGGGGTCGAAGATCGGTTCAACGCAAGCCTGGGTACCTACCA
TGATCTGCTTAAGATCATCAAGGACAAGGATTTTCTGGACAATGAGGAGAACGAGGACATCCTTGAGGAC
ATTGTCCTGACTCTCACTCTGTTCGAGGACCGGGAAATGATCGAGGAGAGGCTTAAGACCTACGCCCATC
TGTTCGACGATAAAGTGATGAAGCAACTTAAACGGAGAAGATATACCGGATGGGGACGCCTTAGCCGCAA
ACTCATCAACGGAATCCGGGACAAACAGAGCGGAAAGACCATTCTTGATTTCCTTAAGAGCGACGGATTC
GCTAATCGCAACTTCATGCAACTTATCCATGATGATTCCCTGACCTTTAAGGAGGACATCCAGAAGGCCC
AAGTGTCTGGACAAGGTGACTCACTGCACGAGCATATCGCAAATCTGGCTGGTTCACCCGCTATTAAGAA
GGGTATTCTCCAGACCGTGAAAGTCGTGGACGAGCTGGTCAAGGTGATGGGTCGCCATAAACCAGAGAAC
ATTGTCATCGAGATGGCCAGGGAAAACCAGACTACCCAGAAGGGACAGAAGAACAGCAGGGAGCGGATGA
AAAGAATTGAGGAAGGGATTAAGGAGCTCGGGTCACAGATCCTTAAAGAGCACCCGGTGGAAAACACCCA
GCTTCAGAATGAGAAGCTCTATCTGTACTACCTTCAAAATGGACGCGATATGTATGTGGACCAAGAGCTT
GATATCAACAGGCTCTCAGACTACGACGTGGACGCCATCGTCCCTCAGAGCTTCCTCAAAGACGACTCAA
TTGACAATAAGGTGCTGACTCGCTCAGACAAGAACCGGGGAAAGTCAGATAACGTGCCCTCAGAGGAAGT
CGTGAAAAAGATGAAGAACTATTGGCGCCAGCTTCTGAACGCAAAGCTGATCACTCAGCGGAAGTTCGAC
AATCTCACTAAGGCTGAGAGGGGCGGACTGAGCGAACTGGACAAAGCAGGATTCATTAAACGGCAACTTG
TGGAGACTCGGCAGATTACTAAACATGTCGCCCAAATCCTTGACTCACGCATGAATACCAAGTACGACGA
AAACGACAAACTTATCCGCGAGGTGAAGGTGATTACCCTGAAGTCCAAGCTGGTCAGCGATTTCAGAAAG
GACTTTCAATTCTACAAAGTGCGGGAGATCAATAACTATCATCATGCTCATGACGCATATCTGAATGCCG
TGGTGGGAACCGCCCTGATCAAGAAGTACCCAAAGCTGGAAAGCGAGTTCGTGTACGGAGACTACAAGGT
CTACGACGTGCGCAAGATGATTGCCAAATCTGAGCAGGAGATCGGAAAGGCCACCGCAAAGTACTTCTTC
TACAGCAACATCATGAATTTCTTCAAGACCGAAATCACCCTTGCAAACGGTGAGATCCGGAAGAGGCCGC
TCATCGAGACTAATGGGGAGACTGGCGAAATCGTGTGGGACAAGGGCAGAGATTTCGCTACCGTGCGCAA
AGTGCTTTCTATGCCTCAAGTGAACATCGTGAAGAAAACCGAGGTGCAAACCGGAGGCTTTTCTAAGGAA
TCAATCCTCCCCAAGCGCAACTCCGACAAGCTCATTGCAAGGAAGAAGGATTGGGACCCTAAGAAGTACG
GCGGATTCGATTCACCAACTGTGGCTTATTCTGTCCTGGTCGTGGCTAAGGTGGAAAAAGGAAAGTCTAA
GAAGCTCAAGAGCGTGAAGGAACTGCTGGGTATCACCATTATGGAGCGCAGCTCCTTCGAGAAGAACCCA
ATTGACTTTCTCGAAGCCAAAGGTTACAAGGAAGTCAAGAAGGACCTTATCATCAAGCTCCCAAAGTATA
GCCTGTTCGAACTGGAGAATGGGCGGAAGCGGATGCTCGCCTCCGCTGGCGAACTTCAGAAGGGTAATGA
GCTGGCTCTCCCCTCCAAGTACGTGAATTTCCTCTACCTTGCAAGCCATTACGAGAAGCTGAAGGGGAGC
CCCGAGGACAACGAGCAAAAGCAACTGTTTGTGGAGCAGCATAAGCATTATCTGGACGAGATCATTGAGC
AGATTTCCGAGTTTTCTAAACGCGTCATTCTCGCTGATGCCAACCTCGATAAAGTCCTTAGCGCATACAA
TAAGCACAGAGACAAACCAATTCGGGAGCAGGCTGAGAATATCATCCACCTGTTCACCCTCACCAATCTT
GGTGCCCCTGCCGCATTCAAGTACTTCGACACCACCATCGACCGGAAACGCTATACCTCCACCAAAGAAG
TGCTGGACGCCACCCTCATCCACCAGAGCATCACCGGACTTTACGAAACTCGGATTGACCTCTCACAGCT
CGGAGGGGATGAGGGAGCTCCCAAGAAAAAGCGCAAGGTAGGTAGTTCCAGCGAGCTGATTAAGGAGAAC
ATGCACATGAAGCTGTACATGGAGGGCACCGTGGACAACCATCACTTCAAGTGCACATCCGAGGGCGAAG
GCAAGCCCTACGAGGGCACCCAGACCATGAGAATCAAGGTGGTCGAGGGCGGCCCTCTCCCCTTCGCCTT
CGACATCCTGGCTACTAGCTTCCTCTACGGCAGCAAGACCTTCATCAACCACACCCAGGGCATCCCCGAC
TTCTTCAAGCAGTCCTTCCCTGAGGGCTTCACATGGGAGAGAGTCACCACATACGAAGACGGGGGCGTGC
TGACCGCTACCCAGGACACCAGCCTCCAGGACGGCTGCCTCATCTACAACGTCAAGATCAGAGGGGTGAA
CTTCACATCCAACGGCCCTGTGATGCAGAAGAAAACACTCGGCTGGGAGGCCTTCACCGAGACGCTGTAC
CCCGCTGACGGCGGCCTGGAAGGCAGAAACGACATGGCCCTGAAGCTCGTGGGCGGGAGCCATCTGATCG
CAAACATCAAGACCACATATAGATCCAAGAAACCCGCTAAGAACCTCAAGATGCCTGGCGTCTACTATGT
GGACTACAGACTGGAAAGAATCAAGGAGGCCAACAACGAGACCTACGTCGAGCAGCACGAGGTGGCAGTG
GCCAGATACTGCGACCTCCCTAGCAAACTGGGGCACAAGCTTAATGAGGGAGCTCCAAAGAAGAAGCGTA
AGGTAGGTAGTTCCGGTGGAGGAGGTTCTGGAGGCGGTGGAAGTGGTGGCGGAGGTAGCAGCCCCAAGAA
GAAGAGAAAGGTGGAGGCCAGCGACTACAAGGATGACGACGATAAAGGTTCCGGACGGGCTGACGCATTG
GACGATTTTGATCTGGATATGCTGGGAAGTGACGCCCTCGATGATTTTGACCTTGACATGCTTGGTTCGG
ATGCCCTTGATGACTTTGACCTCGACATGCTCGGCAGTGACGCCCTTGATGATTTCGACCTGGACATGCT
GATTAACTAACTCGAGACCAGGATGGGCACCAAATTCAGGTCTGACAATTCGATATCAAGCTTATCGATA
ATCAACCTCTGGATTACAAAATTTGTGAAAGATTGACTGGTATTCTTAACTATGTTGCTCCTTTTACGCT
ATGTGGATACGCTGCTTTAATGCCTTTGTATCATGCTATTGCTTCCCGTATGGCTTTCATTTTCTCCTCC
TTGTATAAATCCTGGTTGCTGTCTCTTTATGAGGAGTTGTGGCCCGTTGTCAGGCAACGTGGCGTGGTGT
GCACTGTGTTTGCTGACGCAACCCCCACTGGTTGGGGCATTGCCACCACCTGTCAGCTCCTTTCCGGGAC
TTTCGCTTTCCCCCTCCCTATTGCCACGGCGGAACTCATCGCCGCCTGCCTTGCCCGCTGCTGGACAGGG
GCTCGGCTGTTGGGCACTGACAATTCCGTGGTGTTGTCGGGGAAATCATCGTCCTTTCCTTGGCTGCTCG
CCTGTGTTGCCACCTGGATTCTGCGCGGGACGTCCTTCTGCTACGTCCCTTCGGCCCTCAATCCAGCGGA
CCTTCCTTCCCGCGGCCTGCTGCCGGCTCTGCGGCCTCTTCCGCGTCTTCGCCTTCGCCCTCAGACGAGT
CGGATCTCCCTTTGGGCCGCCTCCCCGCATCGATACCGTCGACCTCGAGACCTAGAAAAACATGGAGCAA
TCACAAGTAGCAATACAGCAGCTACCAATGCTGATTGTGCCTGGCTAGAAGCACAAGAGGAGGAGGAGGT
GGGTTTTCCAGTCACACCTCAGGTACCTTTAAGACCAATGACTTACAAGGCAGCTGTAGATCTTAGCCAC
TTTTTAAAAGAAAAGGGGGGACTGGAAGGGCTAATTCACTCCCAACGAAGACAAGATATCCTTGATCTGT
GGATCTACCACACACAAGGCTACTTCCCTGATTGGCAGAACTACACACCAGGGCCAGGGATCAGATATCC
ACTGACCTTTGGATGGTGCTACAAGCTAGTACCAGTTGAGCAAGAGAAGGTAGAAGAAGCCAATGAAGGA
GAGAACACCCGCTTGTTACACCCTGTGAGCCTGCATGGGATGGATGACCCGGAGAGAGAAGTATTAGAGT
GGAGGTTTGACAGCCGCCTAGCATTTCATCACATGGCCCGAGAGCTGCATCCGGACTGTACTGGGTCTCT
CTGGTTAGACCAGATCTGAGCCTGGGAGCTCTCTGGCTAACTAGGGAACCCACTGCTTAAGCCTCAATAA
AGCTTGCCTTGAGTGCTTCAAGTAGTGTGTGCCCGTCTGTTGTGTGACTCTGGTAACTAGAGATCCCTCA
GACCCTTTTAGTCAGTGTGGAAAATCTCTAGCAGGGCC
