>Addgene plasmid #62195 | TetO-FUW-VdC9BV | addgene partial sequence | sequence record 103801 | LNCX 5'-AGCTCGTTTAGTGAACCGTCAGATC-3'
TCCACGCTGTTTTGACCTCCATAGAAGACACCGGGACCGATCCAGCCTCCGCGGCCCCGAATTGCTAGCC
ACCATGGGCAGTGGGAGAGCCGACGCCCTTGACGATTTCGATCTCGATATGTTGGGTAGCGACGCCCTCG
ACGACTTCGACCTGGATATGCTGGGCTCAGATGCATTGGATGACTTCGATCTGGACATGCTGGGATCAGA
CGCGCTGGACGACTTTGACCTGGATATGCTCATCAACGACTATAAGGACGATGACGATAAGGGAGGTGGA
GGAAGCGGCGGTGGAGGCAGCGGGGGCGGTGGCTCTATGGATAAGAAATACTCTATCGGACTCGCCATTG
GCACA
