>Addgene plasmid #62195 | TetO-FUW-VdC9BV | addgene partial sequence | sequence record 103802 | WPRE-R 5'-CATAGCGTAAAAGGAGCAACA-3'
GTCAATCTTTCACAAATTTTGTAATCCAGAGGTTGATTATCGATAAGCTTGATATCGAATTGTCAGACCT
GAATTTGGTGCCCATCCTGGTCTCGAGTTAGTTAATCAGCATGTCCAGGTCGAAATCATCAAGGGCGTCA
CTGCCGAGCATGTCGAGGTCAAAGTCATCAAGGGCATCCGAACCAAGCATGTCAAGGTCAAAATCATCGA
GGGCGTCACTTCCCAGCATATCCAGATCAAAATCGTCCAATGCGTCAGCCCGTCCGGAACCTTTATCGTC
GTCATCCTTGTAGTCGCTGGCCTCCACCTTTCTCTTCTTCTTGGGGCTGCTACCTCCGCCACCACTTCCA
CCGCCTCCAGAACCTCCTCCACCGGAACTACCTACCTTACGCTTCTTCTTTGGAGCTCCCTCATTAAGCT
TGTGCCCCAGTTTGCTAGGGAGGTCGCAGTATCTGGCCACTGCCACCTCGTGCTGCTCGACGTAGGTCTC
GTTGTTGGCCTCCTTGATTCTTTCCAGTCTGTAGTCCACATAGTAGACGCCAGGCATCTTGAGGTTCTTA
GCGGGTTTCTTGGATCTATATGTGGTCTTGATGTTTGCGATCAGATGGCTCCCGCCCACGAGCTTCAGGG
CCATGTCGTTTCTGCCTTCCAGGCCGCCGTCA
