>Addgene plasmid #62195 | TetO-FUW-VdC9BV | addgene partial sequence | sequence record 104120 | hdCas9-R1 5'-CCTTTCTGAAATCGCTGACC-3'
GGTAATCACCTTCACCTCGCGGATAAGTTTGTCGTTTTCGTCGTACTTGGTATTCATGCGTGAGTCAAGG
ATTTGGGCGACATGTTTAGTAATCTGCCGAGTCTCCACAAGTTGCCGTTTAATGAATCCTGCTTTGTCCA
GTTCGCTCAGTCCGCCCCTCTCAGCCTTAGTGAGATTGTCGAACTTCCGCTGAGTGATCAGCTTTGCGTT
CAGAAGCTGGCGCCAATAGTTCTTCATCTTTTTCACGACTTCCTCTGAGGGCACGTTATCTGACTTTCCC
CGGTTCTTGTCTGAGCGAGTCAGCACCTTATTGTCAATTGAGTCGTCTTTGAGGAAGCTCTGAGGGACGA
TGGCGTCCACGTCGTAGTCTGAGAGCCTGTTGATATCAAGCTCTTGGTCCACATACATATCGCGTCCATT
TTGAAGGTAGTACAGATAGAGCTTCTCATTCTGAAGCTGGGTGTTTTCCACCGGGTGCTCTTTAAGGATC
TGTGACCCGAGCTCCTTAATCCCTTCCTCAATTCTTTTCATCCGCTCCCTGCTGTTCTTCTGTCCCTTCT
GGGTAGTCTGGTTTTCCCTGGCCATCTCGATGACAATGTTCTCTGGTTTATGGCGACCCATCACCTTGAC
CAGCTCGTCCACGACTTTCACGGTCTGGAGAATACCCTTCTTAATAGCGGGTGAACCAGCCAGATTTGCG
ATATGCTCGTGCAGTGAGTCACCTTGTCCAGACACTTGGGCCTTCTGGATGTCCTCCTTAAAGGTCAGGG
AATCATCATGGATAAGTTGCATGAAGTTGCGATTAGCGAATCCGTCGCTCTTA
