>Addgene plasmid #62195 | TetO-FUW-VdC9BV | addgene partial sequence | sequence record 104124 | mTagBFP-R 5'-gtgccctccatgtacagctt-3'
ATCAGCTCGCTGGAACTACCTACCTTGCGCTTTTTCTTGGGAGCTCCCTCATCCCCTCCGAGCTGTGAGA
GGTCAATCCGAGTTTCGTAAAGTCCGGTGATGCTCTGGTGGATGAGGGTGGCGTCCAGCACTTCTTTGGT
GGAGGTATAGCGTTTCCGGTCGATGGTGGTGTCGAAGTACTTGAATGCGGCAGGGGCACCAAGATTGGTG
AGGGTGAACAGGTGGATGATATTCTCAGCCTGCTCCCGAATTGGTTTGTCTCTGTGCTTATTGTATGCGC
TAAGGACTTTATCGAGGTTGGCATCAGCGAGAATGACGCGTTTAGAAAACTCGGAAATCTGCTCAATGAT
CTCGTCCAGATAATGCTTATGCTGCTCCACAAACAGTTGCTTTTGCTCGTTGTCCTCGGGGCTCCCCTTC
AGCTTCTCGTAATGGCTTGCAAGGTAGAGGAAATTCACGTACTTGGAGGGGAGAGCCAGCTCATTACCCT
TCTGAAGTTCGCCAGCGGAGGCGAGCATCCGCTTCCGCCCATTCTCCAGTTCGAACAGGCTATACTTTGG
GAGCTTGATGATAAGGTCCTTCTTGACTTCCTTGTAACCTTTGGCTTCGAGAAAGTCAATTGGGTTCTTC
TCGAAGGAGCTGCGCTCCATAATGGTGATACCCAGCAGTTCCTTCACGCTCTTGAGCTTCTTAGACTTTC
CTTTTTCCACCTTAGCCACGACCAGGACAGAATAAGCCACAGTTGGTGAATCGAATCCGCCGTACTTCTT
AGGGTCCCAATCCTTCTTCCTTGCAATGAGCTTG
