>Addgene plasmid #62195 | TetO-FUW-VdC9BV | addgene partial sequence | sequence record 105852 | hSpCas9-R1 5'-CGCTCGTGCTTCTTATCCTC-3'
TTCCTCGAGTCTGTGGAAAAAACTATCATCGACTTTAGCCATTTCGTTACTAAAGATTTCCTGCAAGTAG
CATATCCTGTTCTTCCGTCGTGTGTATCTTCTTCGAGCGGTCCGTTTCAGCCGAGTAGCTTCTGCGGTCT
CGCCGCTGTCAAACAGAAGGGCGCCGATGAGATTCTTTTTGATGGAGTGGCGGTCGGTATTACCGAGAAC
CTTGAATTTCTTGCTTGGCACCTTATACTCATCGGTTATGACAGCCCAGCCAACAGAGTTTGTGCCAATG
GCGAGTCCGATAGAGTATTTCTTATCCATAGAGCCACCGCCCCCGCTGCCTCCACCGCCGCTTCCTCCAC
CTCCCTTATCGTCATCGTCCTTATAGTCGTTGATGAGCATATCCAGGTCAAAGTCGTCCAGCGCGTCTGA
TCCCAGCATGTCCAGATCGAAGTCATCCAATGCATCTGAGCCCAGCATATCCAGGTCGAAGTCGTCGAGG
GCGTCGCTACCCAACATATCGAGATCGAAATCGTCAAGGGCGTCGGCTCTCCCACTGCCCATGGTGGCTA
GCAATTCGGGGCCGCGGAGGCTGGATCGGTCCCGGTGTCTTCTATGGAGGTCAAAACAGCGTGGATGGCG
TCTCCAGGCGATCTGACGGTTCACTAAACGAGCTCTGCTTATATAGGCCTCCCACCGTACACGCCTACCT
CGACCCGGGTACCGAGCTCGACTTTCACTTTTCTCTATCACTGATAGGGAGTGGTAAACTCGACTTTCAC
TTTTCTCTATCACTGATAGGGAGTGGTAAACTCGACTTTCACTTTTCTCTATCACTGATAGGGAGTGGTA
AACTCGACTTTCACTTTTCTCTATCACTGATAGGGAGTGGTAAACTCGACTTTCACTTTTCTCTATCACT
GATAGGGAGTGGTAAACTCGACTTTCACTTTTCTCTATCACTGATAGGGAGTGGTAAACTCGACTTTCAC
TTTTCTCTATCACTGA
